>Addgene plasmid #228807 | piRFP_SeV_Phosphoprotein | addgene full sequence | sequence record 458264 | Addgene NGS Result
TCAACGGGACTTTCCAAAATGTCGTAACAACTCCGCCCCATTGACGCAAATGGGCGGTAGGCGTGTACGG
TGGGAGGTCTATATAAGCAGAGCTGGTTTAGTGAACCGTCAGATCCGCTAGCGCTACCGGACTCAGATCT
GCCACCATGGATCAAGATGCCTTCATTCTTAAAGAAGATTCTGAAGTTGAGAGGGAGGCGCCAGGAGGAC
GAGAGTCGCTCTCGGATGTTATCGGATTCCTCGATGCTGTCCTGTCGAGTGAACCAACTGACATCGGAGG
GGACAGAAGCTGGCTCCACAACACCATCAACACTCCCCAAGGACCAGGCTCTGCTCATAGAGCCAAAAGT
GAGGGCGAAGGAGAAGTCTCAACACCGTCGACCCAAGATAATCGATCAGGTGAGGAGAGTAGAGTCTCTG
GGAGAACAAGCAAGCCAGAGGCAGAAGCACATGCTGGAAACCTTGATAAACAAAATATACACCGGGCCTT
TTGGGGAAGAACTGGTACAAACTCTGTATCTCAGGATCTGGGCGATGGAGGAGACTCCGGAATCCTTGAA
AATCCTCCAAATGAGAGAGGATATCCGAGATCAGGTATTGAAGATGAAAACAGAGAGATGGCTGCGCACC
CTGATAAGAGGGGAGAAGACCAAGCTGAAGGACTTCCAGAAGAGGTACGAGGAAGTACATCCCTACCTGA
TGAAGGAGAAGGTGGAGCAAGTAATAATGGAAGAAGCATGGAGCCTGGCAGCTCACATAGTGCAAGAGTA
ACTGGGGTCCTGGTGATTCCTAGCCCCGAACTTGAAGAGGCTGTGCTACGGAGGAACAAAAGAAGACCTA
CCAACAGTGGGTCCAAACCTCTTACTCCAGCAACCGTGCCTGGCACCCGGTCCCCACCGCTGAATCGTTA
CAACAGCACAGGGTCACCACCAGGAAAACCCCCATCTACACAGGATGAGCACATCAACTCTGGGGACACC
CCCGCCGTCAGGGTCAAAGACCGGAAACCACCAATAGGGACCCGCTCTGTCTCAGATTGTCCAGCCAACG
GCCGCCCAATCCACCCGGGTCTAGAGACCGACTCAACAAAAAAGGGCATAGGAGAGAACACATCATCTAT
GAAAGAGATGGCTACATTGTTGACGAGTCTTGGTGTAATCCAGTCTGCTCAAGAATTCGAATCATCCCGA
GACGCGAGTTATGTGTTTGCAAGACGTGCCCTAAAGTCTGCAAACTATGCAGAGATGACATTCAATGTAT
GCGGCCTGATCCTTTCTGCCGAGAAATCTTCCGCTCGTAAGGTAGATGAGAACAAACAACTGCTCAAACA
GATCCAAGAGAGCGTGGAATCATTCCGGGATATTTACAAGAGATTCTCTGAGTATCAGAAAGAACAGAAC
TCATTGCTGATGTCCAACCTATCTACACTTCATATCATCACAGATAGAGGTGGCAAGACTGACAACACAG
ACTCCCTTACAAGGTCCCCCTCCGTTTTTGCAAAATCAAAAGAGAACAAGACTAAGGCTACCAGGTTTGA
CCCATCTATGGAGACCCTAGAAGATATGAAGTACAAACCGGACCTAATCCGAGAGGATGAATTTAGAGAT
GAGATCCGCAACCCGGTGTACCAAGAGAGGGACACAGAACCCAGGGCCTCAAACGCATCACGTCTCTTTC
CCTCCAAAGAGAAGCCCACAATGCACTCTCTCAGGCTCGTCATAGAGAGCAGTCCCCTAAGCAGAGCTGA
GAAAGTAGCATATGTGAAATCATTATCCAAGTGCAAGACAGACCAAGAGGTTAAGGCAGTCATGGAACTC
GTAGAAGAGGACATAGAGTCACTGACCAACGAGGTACCGCGGGCCCGGGATCCACCGGTCGCCACCATGG
CGCGTAAGGTCGATCTCACCTCCTGCGATCGCGAGCCGATCCACATCCCCGGCAGCATTCAGCCGTGCGG
CTGCCTGCTAGCCTGCGACGCGCAGGCGGTGCGGATCACGCGCATTACGGAAAATGCCGGCGCGTTCTTT
GGACGCGAAACTCCGCGGGTCGGTGAGCTACTCGCCGATTACTTCGGCGAGACCGAAGCCCATGCGCTGC
GCAACGCACTGGCGCAGTCCTCCGATCCAAAGCGACCGGCGCTGATCTTCGGTTGGCGCGACGGCCTGAC
CGGCCGCACCTTCGACATCTCACTGCATCGCCATGACGGTACATCGATCATCGAGTTCGAGCCTGCGGCG
GCCGAACAGGCCGACAATCCGCTGCGGCTGACGCGGCAGATCATCGCGCGCACCAAAGAACTGAAGTCGC
TCGAAGAGATGGCCGCACGGGTGCCGCGCTATCTGCAGGCGATGCTCGGCTATCACCGCGTGATGTTGTA
CCGCTTCGCGGACGACGGCTCCGGGATGGTGATCGGCGAGGCGAAGCGCAGCGACCTCGAGAGCTTTCTC
GGTCAGCACTTTCCGGCGTCGCTGGTCCCGCAGCAGGCGCGGCTACTGTACTTGAAGAACGCGATCCGCG
TGGTCTCGGATTCGCGCGGCATCAGCAGCCGGATCGTGCCCGAGCACGACGCCTCCGGCGCCGCGCTCGA
TCTGTCGTTCGCGCACCTGCGCAGCATCTCGCCCTGCCATCTCGAATTTCTGCGGAACATGGGCGTCAGC
GCCTCGATGTCGCTGTCGATCATCATTGACGGCACGCTATGGGGATTGATCATCTGTCATCATTACGAGC
CGCGTGCCGTGCCGATGGCGCAGCGCGTCGCGGCCGAAATGTTCGCCGACTTCTTATCGCTGCACTTCAC
CGCCGCCCACCACCAACGCTAAGCGGCCGCGACTCTAGATCATAATCAGCCATACCACATTTGTAGAGGT
TTTACTTGCTTTAAAAAACCTCCCACACCTCCCCCTGAACCTGAAACATAAAATGAATGCAATTGTTGTT
GTTAACTTGTTTATTGCAGCTTATAATGGTTACAAATAAAGCAATAGCATCACAAATTTCACAAATAAAG
CATTTTTTTCACTGCATTCTAGTTGTGGTTTGTCCAAACTCATCAATGTATCTTAAGGCGTAAATTGTAA
GCGTTAATATTTTGTTAAAATTCGCGTTAAATTTTTGTTAAATCAGCTCATTTTTTAACCAATAGGCCGA
AATCGGCAAAATCCCTTATAAATCAAAAGAATAGACCGAGATAGGGT
[37 nt withheld, positions 3198-3234]
AAAGAACGTGGACTCCAACGTCAAAGG
[49 nt withheld, positions 3262-3310]
T
[91 nt withheld, positions 3312-3402]
G
[124 nt withheld, positions 3404-3527]
CAGGTGGCACTTTTCGGGGAAATGTGCGCGGAACCCCTATTTGTTTATTTTTCTAAATACATTCAAATAT
GTATCCGCTCATGAGACAATAACCCTGATAAATGCTTCAATAATATTGAAAAAGGAAGAGTCCTGAGGCG
GAAAGAACCAGCTGTGGAATGTGTGTCAGTTAGGGTGTGGAAAGTCCCCAGGCTCCCCAGCAGGCAGAAG
TATGCAAAGCATGCATCTCAATTAGTCAGCAACCAGGTGTGGAAAGTCCCCAGGCTCCCCAGCAGGCAGA
AGTATGCAAAGCATGCATCTCAATTAGTCAGCAACCATAGTCCCGCCCCTAACTCCGCCCATCCCGCCCC
TAACTCCGCCCAGTTCCGCCCATTCTCCGCCCCATGGCTGACTAATTTTTTTTATTTATGCAGAGGCCGA
GGCCGCCTCGGCCTCTGAGCTATTCCAGAAGTAGTGAGGAGGCTTTTTTGGAGGCCTAGGCTTTTGCAAA
GATCGATCAAGAGACAGGATGAGGATCGTTTCGCATGATTGAACAAGATGGATTGCACGCAGGTTCTCCG
GCCGCTTGGGTGGAGAGGCTATTCGGCTATGACTGGGCACAACAGACAATCGGCTGCTCTGATGCCGCCG
TGTTCCGGCTGTCAGCGCAGGGGCGCCCGGTTCTTTTTGTCAAGACCGACCTGTCCGGTGCCCTGAATGA
ACTGCAAGACGAGGCAGCGCGGCTATCGTGGCTGGCCACGACGGGCGTTCCTTGCGCAGCTGTGCTCGAC
GTTGTCACTGAAGCGGGAAGGGACTGGCTGCTATTGGGCGAAGTGCCGGGGCAGGATCTCCTGTCATCTC
ACCTTGCTCCTGCCGAGAAAGTATCCATCATGGCTGATGCAATGCGGCGGCTGCATACGCTTGATCCGGC
TACCTGCCCATTCGACCACCAAGCGAAACATCGCATCGAGCGAGCACGTACTCGGATGGAAGCCGGTCTT
GTCGATCAGGATGATCTGGACGAAGAGCATCAGGGGCTCGCGCCAGCCGAACTGTTCGCCAGGCTCAAGG
CGAGCATGCCCGACGGCGAGGATCTCGTCGTGACCCATGGCGATGCCTGCTTGCCGAATATCATGGTGGA
AAATGGCCGCTTTTCTGGATTCATCGACTGTGGCCGGCTGGGTGTGGCGGACCGCTATCAGGACATAGCG
TTGGCTACCCGTGATATTGCTGAAGAGCTTGGCGGCGAATGGGCTGACCGCTTCCTCGTGCTTTACGGTA
TCGCCGCTCCCGATTCGCAGCGCATCGCCTTCTATCGCCTTCTTGACGAGTTCTTCTGAGCGGGACTCTG
GGGTTCGAAATGACCGACCAAGCGACGCCCAACCTGCCATCACGAGATTTCGATTCCACCGCCGCCTTCT
ATGAAAGGTTGGGCTTCGGAATCGTTTTCCGGGACGCCGGCTGGATGATCCTCCAGCGCGGGGATCTCAT
GCTGGAGTTCTTCGCCCACCCTAGGGGGAGGCTAACTGAAACACGGAAGGAGACAATACCGGAAGGAACC
CGCGCTATGACGGCAATAAAAAGACAGAATAAAACGCACGGTGTTGGGTCGTTTGTTCATAAACGCGGGG
TTCGGTCCCAGGGCTGGCACTCTGTCGATACCCCACCGAGACCCCATTGGGGCCAATACGCCCGCGTTTC
TTCCTTTTCCCCACCCCACCCCCCAAGTTCGGGTGAAGGCCCAGGGCTCGCAGCCAACGTCGGGGCGGCA
GGCCCTGCCATAGCCTCAGGTTACTCATATATACTTTAGATTGATTTAAAACTTCATTTTTAATTTAAAA
GGATCTAGGTGAAGATCCTTTTTGATAATCTCATGACCAAAATCCCTTAACGTGAGTTTTCGTTCCACTG
AGCGTCAGACCCCGTAGAAAAGATCAAAGGATCTTCTTGAGATCCTTTTTTTCTGCGCGTAATCTGCTGC
TTGCAAACAAAAAAACCACCGCTACCAGCGGTGGTTTGTTTGCCGGATCAAGAGCTACCAACTCTTTTTC
CGAAGGTAACTGGCTTCAGCAGAGCGCAGATACCAAATACTGTTCTTCTAGTGTAGCCGTAGTTAGGCCA
CCACTTCAAGAACTCTGTAGCACCGCCTACATACCTCGCTCTGCTAATCCTGTTACCAGTGGCTGCTGCC
AGTGGCGATAAGTCGTGTCTTACCGGGTTGGACTCAAGACGATAGTTACCGGATAAGGCGCAGCGGTCGG
GCTGAACGGGGGGTTCGTGCACACAGCCCAGCTTGGAGCGAACGACCTACACCGAACTGAGATACCTACA
GCGTGAGCTATGAGAAAGCGCCACGCTTCCCGAAGGGAGAAAGGCGGACAGGTATCCGGTAAGCGGCAGG
GTCGGAACAGGAGAGCGCACGAGGGAGCTTCCAGGGGGAAACGCCTGGTATCTTTATAGTCCTGTCGGGT
TTCGCCACCTCTGACTTGAGCGTCGATTTTTGTGATGCTCGTCAGGGGGGCGGAGCCTATGGAAAAACGC
CAGCAACGCGGCCTTTTTACGGTTCCTGGCCTTTTGCTGGCCTTTTGCTCACATGTTCTTTCCTGCGTTA
TCCCCTGATTCTGTGGATAACCGTATTACCGCCATGCATTAGTTATTAATAGTAATCAATTACGGGGTCA
TTAGTTCATAGCCCATATATGGAGTTCCGCGTTACATAACTTACGGTAAATGGCCCGCCTGGCTGACCGC
CCAACGACCCCCGCCCATTGACGTCAATAATGACGTATGTTCCCATAGTAACGCCAATAGGGACTTTCCA
TTGACGTCAATGGGTGGAGTATTTACGGTAAACTGCCCACTTGGCAGTACATCAAGTGTATCATATGCCA
AGTACGCCCCCTATTGACGTCAATGACGGTAAATGGCCCGCCTGGCATTATGCCCAGTACATGACCTTAT
GGGACTTTCCTACTTGGCAGTACATCTACGTATTAGTCATCGCTATTACCATGGTGATGCGGTTTTGGCA
GTACATCAATGGGCGTGGATAGCGGTTTGACTCACGGGGATTTCCAAGTCTCCACCCCATTGACGTCAAT
GGGAGTTTGTTTTGGCACCAAAA
Features (pLannotate 1.2.2; 16 found; start..end, strand, type, name):
    117..140     +  misc_feature   MCS (fragment): multiple cloning site
    147..1850    +  CDS            P/V/C: PHOSP_SENDH - Experimental evidence at protein level: Swiss-Prot protein existence level 1. Acts as a chaperone for newly synthesized free N protein, so- called N(0). Stabilizes the L protein upon binding it. From Sendai virus (strain Harris) (SeV).
   1853..1879    +  misc_feature   MCS (fragment): multiple cloning site
   1887..2822    +  CDS            iRFP670: near-infrared fluorescent protein with an emission peak at 670 nm, engineered from a bacterial phytochrome (Shcherbakova and Verkhusha, 2013) derived from Rhodopseudomonas palustris RpBphP6
   2838..2921    +  CDS            large T antigen (fragment): large T antigen from SV40 (simian virus 40)
   2944..3065    +  polyA_signal   SV40 poly(A) signal: SV40 polyadenylation signal
   3099..3527    -  rep_origin     f1 ori (sequence partly withheld): f1 bacteriophage origin of replication; arrow indicates direction of (+) strand synthesis
   3554..3658    +  promoter       AmpR promoter: bla
   3660..4017    +  promoter       SV40 promoter: SV40 enhancer and early promoter
   4052..4846    +  CDS            NeoR/KanR: aminoglycoside phosphotransferase from Tn5; aph(3')-II (or nptII); confers resistance to neomycin, kanamycin, and G418 (Geneticin®)
   4867..5019    +  CDS            ble (fragment): BLE_KLEPN - Experimental evidence at protein level: Swiss-Prot protein existence level 1. Binding protein with a strong affinity to the bleomycin family of antibiotics. Binds to CL990; an antimitotic-antibiotic compound. From Klebsiella pneumoniae.
   5078..5125    +  polyA_signal   HSV TK poly(A) signal: herpes simplex virus thymidine kinase polyadenylation signal (Cole and Stacy, 1985)
   5216..5232    -  polyA_signal   bGH poly(A) signal (fragment): bovine growth hormone polyadenylation signal
   5454..6042    +  rep_origin     ori: high-copy-number ColE1/pMB1/pBR322/pUC origin of replication
   6217..6520    +  enhancer       CMV enhancer: human cytomegalovirus immediate early enhancer
   6521..94      +  promoter       CMV promoter (across the origin): human cytomegalovirus (CMV) immediate early promoter
