[The description below was written by a language model from this plasmid's Addgene catalogue record and pLannotate feature annotations shown in this document.]
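Description:
piRFP_SeV_Phosphoprotein is a mammalian expression plasmid built on the piRFP670-N1 backbone and designed to produce the Sendai virus phosphoprotein fused at its C terminus to the near-infrared fluorescent protein iRFP670. The 1,704 bp insert, recorded as derived from cDNA of infected cells, was cloned between the BglII and KpnI sites of the multiple cloning site. The feature table annotates it as the P/V/C gene, matching the Harris strain P protein, which acts as a chaperone for newly made nucleoprotein and stabilises the L polymerase. Remnants of the cloning site flank the insert, and the iRFP670 coding sequence, engineered from a Rhodopseudomonas palustris bacteriophytochrome, follows a short linker region downstream. Transcription is driven by the human cytomegalovirus immediate early enhancer and promoter, which span the numbering origin of the sequenced 6,630 nt record, and is terminated by an SV40 polyadenylation signal.

The plasmid is propagated in E. coli at high copy from a ColE1/pUC-type origin and also carries an f1 origin. A single NeoR/KanR (Tn5 aminoglycoside phosphotransferase) cassette serves both hosts. A bacterial bla-type promoter gives kanamycin resistance in bacteria. The adjacent SV40 enhancer/early promoter, with an HSV TK polyadenylation signal, allows G418 selection in mammalian cells. The short large T antigen, ble and bGH poly(A) fragments in the annotation appear to be backbone remnants or partial matches rather than functional elements.

The stated purpose is expression of the Sendai virus phosphoprotein. The fluorescent fusion would allow the protein's localisation to be visualised in transfected cells, which fits the associated study of viral protein methylation and inclusion body maturation during viral replication.
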