Addgene plasmid #228807: piRFP_SeV_Phosphoprotein
Purpose: Expression of Sendai virus Phosphoprotein
Depositing lab: Shravanti Rampalli. Depositing organization: Institute of Genomics and Integrative Biology (CSIR-IGIB). Publication: A cytoplasmic form of EHMT1N methylates viral proteins to enable inclusion body maturation and efficient viral replication. Biligiri KK, Sharma NR, Mohanty A, Sarkar DP, Vemula PK, Rampalli S. PLoS Biol. 2024 Nov 7;22(11):e3002871. doi: 10.1371/journal.pbio.3002871. eCollection 2024 Nov. PubMed 39509467.
Backbone
  Vector backbone: piRFP670-N1
  Backbone manufacturer: Vladislav Verkhusha (Addgene # 45457)
  Backbone size w/o insert (bp): 4012
  Vector type: Mammalian Expression
Growth in bacteria
  Bacterial resistance: Kanamycin, 50 μg/mL
  Growth temperature: 37°C
  Growth strain: DH5alpha
  Copy number: High Copy
Gene/Insert
  Gene/Insert name: Phosphoprotein
  Species: Sendai virus
  Insert size (bp): 1704
  Tag / fusion protein: iRFP670 (C terminal on backbone)
  Cloning method: Restriction Enzyme; 5′ cloning site BglII (unknown if destroyed); 3′ cloning site KpnI (unknown if destroyed)
Resource information
  A portion of this plasmid was derived from a plasmid made by: cDNA from infected cells
Terms and licenses: Academic/Nonprofit Terms; Industry Terms: Not Available to Industry
Depositor comments: Please visit https://doi.org/10.1101/2023.11.01.564969 for bioRxiv preprint.
How to cite: piRFP_SeV_Phosphoprotein was a gift from Shravanti Rampalli (Addgene plasmid # 228807 ; http://n2t.net/addgene:228807 ; RRID:Addgene_228807)
